Addgene plasmid #49424: GFP-ATG8(414)/GFP-AUT7(414)
Purpose: Expresses ATG8 fused at the N terminus to GFP under the control of the endogenous promoter in the pRS414 vector.
Depositing lab: Daniel Klionsky. Depositing organization: University of Michigan. Publication: Chemical genetic analysis of Apg1 reveals a non-kinase role in the induction of autophagy. Abeliovich H, Zhang C, Dunn WA Jr, Shokat KM, Klionsky DJ. Mol Biol Cell. 2003 Feb;14(2):477-90. 10.1091/mbc.e02-07-0413 PubMed 12589048.
Backbone
  Vector backbone: pRS414
  Backbone size w/o insert (bp): 4788
  Vector type: Bacterial Expression, Yeast Expression
  Selectable markers: TRP1
Growth in bacteria
  Bacterial resistance: Ampicillin, 100 μg/mL
  Growth temperature: 37°C
  Growth strain: DH5alpha
  Copy number: Low Copy
Gene/Insert
  Gene/Insert name: autophagy-related 8 (alt names: ATG8; AUT7; APG8)
  Species: S. cerevisiae (budding yeast)
  Entrez Gene: ATG8 (a.k.a. YBL078C, APG8, AUT7, CVT5)
  Promoter: ATG8
  Tag / fusion protein: GFP (N terminal on insert)
  Cloning method: Restriction Enzyme; 5′ cloning site EcoRI (not destroyed); 3′ cloning site XhoI (not destroyed)
  Sequencing primers: 5′ NA; 3′ NA
Terms and licenses: Academic/Nonprofit Terms; Industry Terms: Not Available to Industry
How to cite: GFP-ATG8(414)/GFP-AUT7(414) was a gift from Daniel Klionsky (Addgene plasmid # 49424 ; http://n2t.net/addgene:49424 ; RRID:Addgene_49424)
