[The description below was written by a language model from this plasmid's Addgene catalogue record.]
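Description:
GFP-ATG8(414), also called GFP-AUT7(414), is a yeast–E. coli shuttle plasmid built on the pRS414 backbone for expressing a fluorescently tagged version of the Saccharomyces cerevisiae autophagy protein Atg8. pRS414 belongs to the pRS series of centromeric vectors, which are maintained in yeast at low copy number and are stably segregated. Yeast transformants are selected through the TRP1 auxotrophic marker in tryptophan-auxotrophic strains. In bacteria the plasmid is propagated under ampicillin selection, and the record lists it as low copy. No feature table accompanies the entry, so the exact positions and arrangement of the backbone elements are not documented here.

The insert is the ATG8 gene (also known as AUT7, APG8 or CVT5; systematic name YBL078C) with GFP fused to its N terminus, cloned between EcoRI and XhoI sites that both remain intact. Expression is driven by the native ATG8 promoter rather than a heterologous one. Together with the low-copy backbone, this should keep the fusion close to physiological levels and preserve the gene's normal regulation. Placing the tag at the N terminus suits Atg8, because the protein's C terminus is processed and conjugated to lipid during autophagosome formation, so a C-terminal tag would be lost.

The associated publication concerns the role of Apg1 in inducing autophagy. GFP-Atg8 fusions of this kind are widely used as reporters of autophagy in yeast, allowing autophagosomal structures and delivery to the vacuole to be followed by fluorescence microscopy, or through release of free GFP after vacuolar degradation.
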