>Addgene plasmid #49424 | GFP-ATG8(414)/GFP-AUT7(414) | addgene partial sequence | sequence record 76986 | M13_pUC_fwd
CTATAGGGCGAATTGGGTACCGGGCCCCCCCTCGAGGTCGACGGTATCGATAAGCTTGATATCGAATTCG
AAATCTTGGCTCCGTTGTGTACAAAACTTCTTAATGAATATATATATATTTTTCCCTTATTTTATCTTTT
TTTTTCGAATTTTTTATGTAAACATTCTTATACTGGAACAATAGATGGCTAATGAGTCCCTATAATTTCG
ATTTTAGATGTTAACGCTTCATTTCTTTTCATATAAAAGACTACCTGCCAAATGTATTTTCTCCTGAGTA
AGTGACATACAAAAACCCGTCCTTATCCTTGTGTTCTTGATATATGGCAGACATCAACGCCGCAGTAGGT
GGCAAAGTATCATTGACAAAAATGAAGATGGCCTTCTCAGGGGGTAGCATAATTCTCTTTCTTATAACAT
AAACAAATTGCCCTACGGTAAGGTCAGCAGGAACTAGATATTTACGCTTATCAATCTCTGGAATATCTGA
CTTTTCAGCTTTTTCGCAAATCACAGGTATCCTATTCTTGAACCTGTCAGCAATCCTCTCCGACTCCGCC
TTCCTTTTTTCAAATGGATATTCAGACTTAAATGTAGACTTGGATCCTTTGTATAGTTCATCCATGCCAT
GTGTAATCCCAGCAGCTGTTACAAACTCAAGAAGGACCATGTGGTCTCTCTTTTCGTTGGGATCTTTCGA
AAGGGCAGATTGTGTGGACAGGTAATGGTTGTCTGGTAAAAGGACAGGGCCATCGCCAATTGGAGTATTT
TGTTGATAATGGTCTGCTAGTTG
