>Addgene plasmid #49424 | GFP-ATG8(414)/GFP-AUT7(414) | addgene partial sequence | sequence record 77005 | pRSII-F1 5'-CGGCATCAGAGCAGATTGTAC-3'
ACTATATATATAATATAGGAAGCATTTAATAGAACAGCATCGTAATATATGTGTACTTTGCAGTTATGAC
GCCAGATGGCAGTAGTGGAAGATATTCTTTATTGAAAAATAGCTTGTCACCTTACGTACAATCTTGATCC
GGAGCTTTTCTTTTTTTGCCGATTAAGAATTAATTCGGTCGAAAAAAGAAAAGGAGAGGGCCAAGAGGGA
GGGCATTGGTGACTATTGAGCACGTGAGTATACGTGATTAAGCACACAAAGGCAGCTTGGAGTATGTCTG
TTATTAATTTCACAGGTAGTTCTGGTCCATTGGTGAAAGTTTGCGGCTTGCAGAGCACAGAGGCCGCAGA
ATGTGCTCTAGATTCCGATGCTGACTTGCTGGGTATTATATGTGTGCCCAATAGAAAGAGAACAATTGAC
CCGGTTATTGCAAGGAAAATTTCAAGTCTTGTAAAAGCATATAAAAATAGTTCAGGCACTCCGAAATACT
TGGTTGGCGTGTTTCGTAATCAACCTAAGGAGGATGTTTTGGCTCTGGTCAATGATTACGGCATTGATAT
CGTCCAACTGCATGGAGATGAGTCGTGGCAAGAATACCAAGAGTTCCTCGGTTTGCCAGTTATTAAAAGA
CTCGTATTTCCAAAAGACTGCAACATACTACTCAGTGCAGCTTCACAGAAACCTCATTCGTTTATTCCCT
TGTTTGATTCAGAAGCAGGTGGGACAGGTGAACTTTTGGATTGGAACTCGATTTCTGACTGGGTTGGAAG
GCAAGAGAGCC
