>Addgene plasmid #49424 | GFP-ATG8(414)/GFP-AUT7(414) | addgene partial sequence | sequence record 77007 | pGEX3
AGGGCCTCGTGATACGCCTATTTTTATAGGTTAATGTCATGATAATAATGGTTTCTTAGACGGATCGCTT
GCCTGTAACTTACACGCGCCTCGTATCTTTTAATGATGGAATAATTTGGGAATTTACTCTGTGTTTATTT
ATTTTTATGTTTTGTATTTGGATTTTAGAAAGTAAATAAAGAAGGTAGAAGAGTTACGGAATGAAGAAAA
AAAAATAAACAAAGGTTTAAAAAATTTCAACAAAAAGCGTACTTTACATATATATTTATTAGACAAGAAA
AGCAGATTAAATAGATATACATTCGATTAACGATAAGTAAAATGTAAAATCACAGGATTTTCGTGTGTGG
TCTTCTACACAGACAAGATGAAACAATTCGGCATTAATACCTGAGAGCAGGAAGAGCAAGATAAAAGGTA
GTATTTGTTGGCGATCCCCCTAGAGTCTTTTACATCTTCGGAAAACAAAAACTATTTTTTCTTTAATTTC
TTTTTTTACTTTCTATTTTTAATTTATATATTTATATTAAAAAATTTAAATTATAATTATTTTTATAGCA
CGTGATGAAAAGGACCCAGGTGGCACTTTTCGGGGAAATGTGCGCGGAACCCCTATTTGTTTATTTTTCT
AAATACATTCAAATATGTATCCGCTCATGAGACAATAACCCTGATAAATGCTTCAATAATATTGAAAAAG
GAAGAGTATGAGTATTCAACATTTCCGTGTCGCCCTTATTCCCTTTTTTGCGGCATTTTGCCTTCCTGTT
TTTGCTCACCCAGAAACGCTGGTGAAAGTAAAAGATGCTGAAGATCAGTTGGGTG
