>Addgene plasmid #49424 | GFP-ATG8(414)/GFP-AUT7(414) | addgene partial sequence | sequence record 77008 | M13_pUC_rev
TACGCCAGCGCGCAATTAACCCTCACTAAAGGGAACAAAAGCTGGAGCTCCACCGCGGTGGCGGCCGCTC
TAGAACTAGTAGGTCTCGCAAGAGAGCTGGTCAACAGAATCCAAAAATTGAGAAAGAAGTGTGGTTTGGA
AGCCACCGACGATGTTTTAGTGGAGTACGAATTAGTTAAAGATACTATCGACTTTGAAGCCATTGTCAAA
GAACATTTTGATATGTTAAGCAAGACCTGTAGATCCGACATTGCCAAATATGACGGCTCAAAGACAGACC
CAATTGGTGATGAAGAACAATCTATTAATGACACCATTTTCAAATTAAAAGTGTTCAAATTATGAAAACA
ACTCATATAAATACGTACAAATTTTTCTCTACTCGAAGTGATATAGATGTATATGTGTAAGTTTACGTTT
AAGTTAGAGTCATGTAATGCTAACTGTCTCCACCGATAATGTTGTATAATACCCGTGAAATCATAGCACA
TGATATATCATCACCCGGAGGCCGGTTATTTTCGGCGGCGGCAAAAATATTTGGTATAATTATGGAAATA
CAAAAAGGGGAACCATTAAAGGTTGAGGAGGGGATTGATAAGAGAATCTAATAATTGTAAAGTTGAGAAA
ATCATAATAAAATAATTACTAGAGACATGGGATCCGGTAAAGGAGAAGAACTTTTCACTGGAGTTGTCCC
AATTCTTGTTGAATTAGATGGTGATGTTAATGGGCACAAATTTTCTGTCAGTGGAGAGGGTGAAGGTGAT
GCAACATACGGAAAACTTACCCTTAAATTTATTTGCACTACTGGAAAACTACCTGTTCCATGGCCAACAC
TTGTCACTACTTTCACTTATGGTGTTCAATGCTTTTCA
